Addgene plasmid #121003: C99m
Purpose: MoClo golden gate assembly CD part for codon-optimized mScarlet-I (fast-folding mScarlet variant, codon-optimized for E. coli; see https://www.fpbase.org/protein/mscarlet-i/).
Depositing lab: Richard Murray.
Backbone
  Vector backbone: DVA
  Backbone size w/o insert (bp): 2100
  Vector type: Synthetic Biology
Growth in bacteria
  Bacterial resistance: Ampicillin, 100 μg/mL
  Growth temperature: 37°C
  Growth strain: JM109
  Copy number: High Copy
Gene/Insert
  Gene/Insert name: mScarlet-I codon optimized
  Species: Synthetic
  Insert size (bp): 707
  Cloning method: Gibson Cloning
  Sequencing primers: 5′ AAATAGGCGTATCACGAGGCA; 3′ TTACCGCCTTTGAGTGAGCTG
Terms and licenses: Academic/Nonprofit Terms; Industry Terms: Not Available to Industry
Depositor comments: Please see Supplemental Documents for annotated Genbank file.
How to cite: C99m was a gift from Richard Murray (Addgene plasmid # 121003 ; http://n2t.net/addgene:121003 ; RRID:Addgene_121003)
