[The description below was written by a language model from this plasmid's Addgene catalogue record and the feature table of its GenBank file.]
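Description:
C99m is a level-0 "basic part" plasmid for MoClo Golden Gate assembly, belonging to an extension of the CIDAR MoClo parts collection. It is a small synthetic-biology vector of about 2.8 kb, built on the DVA destination backbone (roughly 2.1 kb) and maintained in E. coli. Propagation relies on a high-copy ColE1/pUC-type origin of replication. Selection is by ampicillin resistance, supplied by a beta-lactamase gene (bla) under its own promoter.

The payload is a roughly 700 bp synthetic coding sequence for mScarlet-I, a fast-folding variant of the red fluorescent protein mScarlet, codon-optimized for E. coli. It is formatted as a "CD" part, meaning that in the MoClo scheme it carries the fusion-site overhangs that place it in the coding-sequence position of a transcription unit, between a ribosome binding site part and a terminator part. The plasmid therefore carries no annotated promoter or RBS to drive the reporter, which becomes expressible only after assembly with the other parts.

In the feature table the insert itself is not annotated. It evidently occupies the unlabelled interval between the BioBrick prefix and BioBrick suffix that flank the cloning region, and a putative bacterial transcription terminator sits just upstream of the prefix. The Type IIS restriction sites used to release the part are likewise not annotated. The insert was introduced into the backbone by Gibson assembly. C99m is typically used as a modular red fluorescent reporter part for building bacterial genetic circuits and expression constructs by one-pot Golden Gate assembly.
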