LOCUS       Exported 2804 bp ds-DNA circular SYN 13-MAY-2021
DEFINITION  MoClo golden gate assembly CD part for codon-optimized mScarlet-I
            (fast-folding mScarlet variant, codon-optimized for E. coli; see
            https://www.fpbase.org/protein/mscarlet-i/)..
ACCESSION   .
VERSION     .
KEYWORDS    C99m
SOURCE      synthetic DNA construct
  ORGANISM  synthetic DNA construct
REFERENCE   1 (bases 1 to 2804)
  TITLE     CIDAR MoClo Extension
REFERENCE   2 (bases 1 to 2804)
  AUTHORS   .
  TITLE     Direct Submission
  JOURNAL   Exported May 13, 2021 from SnapGene Server 1.1.58
            http://www.snapgene.com
FEATURES             Location/Qualifiers
     source          1..2804
                     /organism="synthetic DNA construct"
                     /mol_type="other DNA"
     primer_bind     33..51
                     /label=pBRforEco
                     /note="pBR322 vectors, upsteam of EcoRI site, forward
                     primer"
     terminator      55..98
                     /label=bacterial terminator
                     /note="putative bacterial transcription terminator"
     misc_feature    101..122
                     /label=BioBrick prefix
                     /note="BioBrick prefix for parts that do not start with
                     ""ATG"""
     misc_feature    848..868
                     /label=BioBrick suffix
                     /note="universal suffix for all parts"
     primer_bind     complement(874..891)
                     /label=L4440
                     /note="L4440 vector, forward primer"
     rep_origin      complement(1045..1633)
                     /direction=LEFT
                     /label=ori
                     /note="high-copy-number ColE1/pMB1/pBR322/pUC origin of
                     replication"
     primer_bind     complement(1125..1144)
                     /label=pBR322ori-F
                     /note="pBR322 origin, forward primer"
     CDS             complement(1804..2664)
                     /codon_start=1
                     /gene="bla"
                     /product="beta-lactamase"
                     /label=AmpR
                     /note="confers resistance to ampicillin, carbenicillin, and
                     related antibiotics"
                     /translation="MSIQHFRVALIPFFAAFCLPVFAHPETLVKVKDAEDQLGARVGYI
                     ELDLNSGKILESFRPEERFPMMSTFKVLLCGAVLSRIDAGQEQLGRRIHYSQNDLVEYS
                     PVTEKHLTDGMTVRELCSAAITMSDNTAANLLLTTIGGPKELTAFLHNMGDHVTRLDRW
                     EPELNEAIPNDERDTTMPVAMATTLRKLLTGELLTLASRQQLIDWMEADKVAGPLLRSA
                     LPAGWFIADKSGAGERGSRGIIAALGPDGKPSRIVVIYTTGSQATMDERNRQIAEIGAS
                     LIKHW"
     primer_bind     2427..2446
                     /label=Amp-R
                     /note="Ampicillin resistance gene, reverse primer"
     promoter        complement(2665..2769)
                     /gene="bla"
                     /label=AmpR promoter
ORIGIN
        1 aaaccattat tatcatgaca ttaacctata aaaataggcg tatcacgagg cagaatttca
       61 gataaaaaaa atccttagct ttcgctaagg atgatttctg gaattcgcgg ccgcttctag
      121 agactagtgg gtctcaaatg gtcagtaaag gcgaagcagt tatcaaagag ttcatgcgct
      181 tcaaagttca tatggaaggg tcgatgaacg ggcacgaatt tgaaattgaa ggcgaaggcg
      241 aaggccgccc atatgaaggg acccaaaccg caaagcttaa ggttactaaa ggcggtccat
      301 tacccttttc gtgggacatt ttaagcccac agtttatgta cgggagtcgc gctttcatca
      361 agcaccctgc ggacatccca gattactaca aacagtcttt ccccgagggg ttcaagtggg
      421 agcgcgtgat gaacttcgag gatggcggag ccgtgacggt cacccaagat acctctttgg
      481 aggacggtac gttgatctac aaagtgaaat tgcgtggcac gaattttcca cctgatgggc
      541 ctgtcatgca gaaaaagaca atgggatggg aagcttccac ggagcgcctt tacccagagg
      601 acggtgttct taaaggggat atcaaaatgg cgctgcgtct taaagatgga ggccgctacc
      661 tggcggactt caagactact tacaaggcca aaaaaccagt gcagatgccg ggtgcgtaca
      721 atgtagatcg taaattagat attacaagtc acaatgaaga ttacacggtc gtagagcagt
      781 atgagcgcag tgaggggcgt cactctacgg gcggtatgga cgagttatac aagtaaaggt
      841 agagacctac tagtagcggc cgctgcaggc ttcctcgctc actgactcgc tgcgctcggt
      901 cgttcggctg cggcgagcgg tatcagctca ctcaaaggcg gtaatacggt tatccacaga
      961 atcaggggat aacgcaggaa agaacatgtg agcaaaaggc cagcaaaagg ccaggaaccg
     1021 taaaaaggcc gcgttgctgg cgtttttcca caggctccgc ccccctgacg agcatcacaa
     1081 aaatcgacgc tcaagtcaga ggtggcgaaa cccgacagga ctataaagat accaggcgtt
     1141 tccccctgga agctccctcg tgcgctctcc tgttccgacc ctgccgctta ccggatacct
     1201 gtccgccttt ctcccttcgg gaagcgtggc gctttctcat agctcacgct gtaggtatct
     1261 cagttcggtg taggtcgttc gctccaagct gggctgtgtg cacgaacccc ccgttcagcc
     1321 cgaccgctgc gccttatccg gtaactatcg tcttgagtcc aacccggtaa gacacgactt
     1381 atcgccactg gcagcagcca ctggtaacag gattagcaga gcgaggtatg taggcggtgc
     1441 tacagagttc ttgaagtggt ggcctaacta cggctacact agaagaacag tatttggtat
     1501 ctgcgctctg ctgaagccag ttaccttcgg aaaaagagtt ggtagctctt gatccggcaa
     1561 acaaaccacc gctggtagcg gtggtttttt tgtttgcaag cagcagatta cgcgcagaaa
     1621 aaaaggatct caagaagatc ctttgatctt ttctacgggg tctgacgctc agtggaacga
     1681 aaactcacgt taagggattt tggtcatgag attatcaaaa aggatcttca cctagatcct
     1741 tttaaattaa aaatgaagtt ttaaatcaat ctaaagtata tatgagtaaa cttggtctga
     1801 cagttaccaa tgcttaatca gtgaggcacc tatctcagcg atctgtctat ttcgttcatc
     1861 catagttgcc tgactccccg tcgtgtagat aactacgata cgggagggct taccatctgg
     1921 ccccagtgct gcaatgatac cgcgcgaccc acgctcaccg gctccagatt tatcagcaat
     1981 aaaccagcca gccggaaggg ccgagcgcag aagtggtcct gcaactttat ccgcctccat
     2041 ccagtctatt aattgttgcc gggaagctag agtaagtagt tcgccagtta atagtttgcg
     2101 caacgttgtt gccattgcta caggcatcgt ggtgtcacgc tcgtcgtttg gtatggcttc
     2161 attcagctcc ggttcccaac gatcaaggcg agttacatga tcccccatgt tgtgcaaaaa
     2221 agcggttagc tccttcggtc ctccgatcgt tgtcagaagt aagttggccg cagtgttatc
     2281 actcatggtt atggcagcac tgcataattc tcttactgtc atgccatccg taagatgctt
     2341 ttctgtgact ggtgagtact caaccaagtc attctgagaa tagtgtatgc ggcgaccgag
     2401 ttgctcttgc ccggcgtcaa tacgggataa taccgcgcca catagcagaa ctttaaaagt
     2461 gctcatcatt ggaaaacgtt cttcggggcg aaaactctca aggatcttac cgctgttgag
     2521 atccagttcg atgtaaccca ctcgtgcacc caactgatct tcagcatctt ttactttcac
     2581 cagcgtttct gggtgagcaa aaacaggaag gcaaaatgcc gcaaaaaagg gaataagggc
     2641 gacacggaaa tgttgaatac tcatactctt cctttttcaa tattattgaa gcatttatca
     2701 gggttattgt ctcatgagcg gatacatatt tgaatgtatt tagaaaaata aacaaatagg
     2761 ggttccgcgc acatttcccc gaaaagtgcc acctgacgtc taag
//
